Addgene plasmid #231359: pAAV.T7-SP6-BC(p11-14)-SCP1-CI-mRuby2-W3SL-T7
Purpose: Single stranded AAV genome with barcodeless T7 RNA polymerase promoter and SP6-driven barcode, for tracking AAV concatemers via SpECTr. Also expresses mRuby2 from SCP1 promoter.
Depositing lab: Viviana Gradinaru. Depositing organization: California Institute of Technology. Publication: Spatial genomics of AAV vectors reveals mechanism of transcriptional crosstalk that enables targeted delivery of large genetic cargo. Coughlin GM, Borsos M, Barcelona BH, Appling N, Mayfield AMH, Mackey ED, Eser RA, Jackson CR, Chen X, Kumar SR, Gradinaru V. Nat Biotechnol. 2025 Mar 20. doi: 10.1038/s41587-025-02565-4. PubMed 40113953.
Backbone
  Vector backbone: pAAV
  Vector type: AAV
Growth in bacteria
  Bacterial resistance: Ampicillin, 100 μg/mL
  Growth temperature: 30°C
  Growth strain: NEB Stable
  Copy number: High Copy
Gene/Insert
  Gene/Insert name: T7-SP6-BC(p11-14)
  Species: Other
  Insert size (bp): 202
  Cloning method: Gibson Cloning
Terms and licenses: Academic/Nonprofit Terms; Industry Terms: Not Available to Industry
Depositor comments: Also contains an SCP1-driven mRuby2, with chimeric intron to increase expression
How to cite: pAAV.T7-SP6-BC(p11-14)-SCP1-CI-mRuby2-W3SL-T7 was a gift from Viviana Gradinaru (Addgene plasmid # 231359 ; http://n2t.net/addgene:231359 ; RRID:Addgene_231359)
