[The description below was written by a language model from this plasmid's Addgene catalogue record and pLannotate feature annotations shown in this document.]
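Description:
pAAV.T7-SP6-BC(p11-14)-SCP1-CI-mRuby2-W3SL-T7 is an AAV transfer plasmid (4,579 nt in the sequenced record) that encodes a single-stranded AAV genome flanked by two AAV2 inverted terminal repeats, which direct replication and packaging of the intervening DNA into capsids. It is propagated in bacteria through a high-copy ColE1/pUC-type origin and selected with ampicillin via the β-lactamase gene. An f1 phage origin is also present in the backbone, along with small remnants of pBR322 bom and rop sequences.

The catalogued insert is a 202 bp T7-SP6-BC(p11-14) element placed just inside one ITR. It comprises a T7 RNA polymerase promoter oriented outward toward the adjacent ITR and an SP6 promoter facing inward that drives transcription of a barcode. A second T7 promoter sits next to the opposite ITR, also pointing outward. According to the record, the T7 promoters are barcodeless and the design is intended for tracking AAV concatemers by the SpECTr method. Outward-facing phage promoters at the genome ends would presumably read across ITR junctions into a neighbouring genome once concatemers form, although the record does not spell out this mechanism.

Between these elements lies a compact reporter cassette. The SCP1 promoter is named in the record but not annotated in the feature table. It is followed by a chimeric β-globin/immunoglobulin intron included to raise expression, then the red fluorescent protein mRuby2. The cassette ends with W3SL, which appears in the table as truncated WPRE fragments joined to SV40 polyadenylation signal fragments. This cassette marks transduced cells while the barcode system reports on the vector genomes.
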