Features (pLannotate 1.2.2; 19 found; start..end, strand, type, name):
      1..589     +  rep_origin     ori: high-copy-number ColE1/pMB1/pBR322/pUC origin of replication
    651..791     -  repeat_region  AAV2 ITR: inverted terminal repeat of adeno-associated virus serotype 2 inverted
    794..812     -  promoter       T7 promoter: promoter for bacteriophage T7 RNA polymerase
    863..881     +  promoter       SP6 promoter: promoter for bacteriophage SP6 RNA polymerase
   1006..1026    -  misc_feature   MCS (fragment): pBluescript multiple cloning site
   1112..1244    +  intron         chimeric intron: chimera between introns from human β-globin and immunoglobulin heavy chain genes
   1257..1967    +  CDS            mRuby2: mRuby2 is a basic (constitutively fluorescent) red fluorescent protein published in 2012, derived from Entacmaea quadricolor. It has moderate acid sensitivity.
   1980..2137    +  misc_feature   WPRE (fragment): woodchuck hepatitis virus posttranscriptional regulatory element
   2143..2227    +  misc_feature   WPRE (fragment): woodchuck hepatitis virus posttranscriptional regulatory element
   2226..2269    -  polyA_signal   SV40 poly(A) signal (fragment): SV40 polyadenylation signal
   2273..2340    -  polyA_signal   SV40 poly(A) signal (fragment): SV40 polyadenylation signal
   2463..2481    +  promoter       T7 promoter: promoter for bacteriophage T7 RNA polymerase
   2492..2632    +  repeat_region  AAV2 ITR: inverted terminal repeat of adeno-associated virus serotype 2 inverted
   2637..2688    -  misc_feature   bom (fragment): basis of mobility region from pBR322
   2707..3162    +  rep_origin     f1 ori (sequence partly withheld): f1 bacteriophage origin of replication; arrow indicates direction of (+) strand synthesis
   3163..3212    -  misc_feature   bom (fragment): basis of mobility region from pBR322
   3314..3349    -  CDS            rop (fragment): Rop protein, which maintains plasmids at low copy number; rop
   3444..3548    +  promoter       AmpR promoter: bla
   3549..4409    +  CDS            AmpR: β-lactamase; bla; confers resistance to ampicillin, carbenicillin, and related antibiotics
>Addgene plasmid #231359 | pAAV.T7-SP6-BC(p11-14)-SCP1-CI-mRuby2-W3SL-T7 | addgene full sequence | sequence record 459843 | Addgene NGS Result
TTGAGATCCTTTTTTTCTGCGCGTAATCTGCTGCTTGCAAACAAAAAAACCACCGCTACCAGCGGTGGTT
TGTTTGCCGGATCAAGAGCTACCAACTCTTTTTCCGAAGGTAACTGGCTTCAGCAGAGCGCAGATACCAA
ATACTGTTCTTCTAGTGTAGCCGTAGTTAGGCCACCACTTCAAGAACTCTGTAGCACCGCCTACATACCT
CGCTCTGCTAATCCTGTTACCAGTGGCTGCTGCCAGTGGCGATAAGTCGTGTCTTACCGGGTTGGACTCA
AGACGATAGTTACCGGATAAGGCGCAGCGGTCGGGCTGAACGGGGGGTTCGTGCACACAGCCCAGCTTGG
AGCGAACGACCTACACCGAACTGAGATACCTACAGCGTGAGCTATGAGAAAGCGCCACGCTTCCCGAAGG
GAGAAAGGCGGACAGGTATCCGGTAAGCGGCAGGGTCGGAACAGGAGAGCGCACGAGGGAGCTTCCAGGG
GGAAACGCCTGGTATCTTTATAGTCCTGTCGGGTTTCGCCACCTCTGACTTGAGCGTCGATTTTTGTGAT
GCTCGTCAGGGGGGCGGAGCCTATGGAAAAACGCCAGCAACGCGGCCTTTTTACGGTTCCTGGCCTTTTG
CTGGCCTTTTGCTCACATGTCCTGCAGGCAGCTGCGCGCTCGCTCGCTCACTGAGGCCGCTCGGGCAAAG
CCCGGGCGTCGGGCGACCTTTGGTCGCCCGGCCTCAGTGAGCGAGCGAGCGCGCAGAGAGGGAGTGGCCA
ACTCCATCACTAGGGGTTCCTGCCCTATAGTGAGTCGTATTACCCGGCCAGGAACCGTAAAAAGGACTTG
CCCGCGTTGCTGGCGTTTAACGATTTAGGTGACACTATAGAATACACGGGTGGTAACCGTATTCATTGGA
TTTATGTGTATTTGCCAGTGATGGCAAATTGCCAAGGCTGCTACGGACGATGTGGAAGATGGCCCAAGAG
CATCTGGAGAGACAAGGCCGCCTCGAGCTTGATATCGAATTCCTGCGTACTTATATAAGGGGGTGGGGGC
GCGTTCGTCCTCAGTCGCGATCGAACACTCGAGCCGAGCAGACGTGCCTACGGACCGACAGGTAAGTATC
AAGGTTACAAGACAGGTTTAAGGAGACCAATAGAAACTGGGCTTGTCGAGACAGAGAAGACTCTTGCGTT
TCTGATAGGCACCTATTGGTCTTACTGACATCCACTTTGCCTTTCTCTCCACAGACCGGTGCCACCATGG
TGAGCAAGGGAGAGGAACTCATCAAGGAGAACATGCGCATGAAGGTAGTCATGGAAGGGTCTGTGAATGG
GCATCAGTTCAAGTGCACAGGGGAAGGTGAAGGGAATCCCTACATGGGTACTCAGACCATGAGGATCAAG
GTTATTGAAGGTGGCCCTCTCCCGTTTGCCTTCGACATTCTTGCCACTAGCTTCATGTATGGCAGTCGGA
CCTTCATCAAGTACCCCAAAGGCATTCCAGACTTCTTCAAACAGTCCTTTCCAGAGGGCTTCACATGGGA
AAGGGTGACCCGTTACGAGGATGGTGGTGTGGTCACAGTCATGCAGGACACTAGTCTGGAGGACGGATGT
CTGGTCTATCACGTGCAAGTGAGAGGGGTGAACTTTCCCTCCAATGGGCCTGTGATGCAGAAGAAAACCA
AAGGGTGGGAGCCAAACACAGAGATGATGTATCCTGCAGATGGAGGACTGAGAGGCTATACGCACATGGC
TCTGAAGGTTGACGGAGGAGGCCACTTGTCATGCTCATTTGTGACCACGTACAGGAGCAAGAAAACTGTC
GGCAACATCAAAATGCCTGGCATACATGCGGTTGATCACCGCTTGGAACGACTGGAGGAGTCTGACAACG
AGATGTTTGTGGTACAACGGGAACATGCAGTTGCCAAGTTTGCTGGCCTTGGCGGAGGAATGGATGAGCT
GTACAAATGAACGCGTCATAATCAACCTCTGGATTACAAAATTTGTGAAAGATTGACTGGTATTCTTAAC
TATGTTGCTCCTTTTACGCTATGTGGATACGCTGCTTTAATGCCTTTGTATCATGCTATTGCTTCCCGTA
TGGCTTTCATTTTCTCCTCCTTGTATAAATCCTGGTTAGTTCTTGCCACGGCGGAACTCATCGCCGCCTG
CCTTGCCCGCTGCTGGACAGGGGCTCGGCTGTTGGGCACTGACAATTCCGTGGTGTTTATTTGTGAAATT
TGTGATGCTATTGCTTTATTTGTAACCATCTAGCTTTATTTGTGAAATTTGTGATGCTATTGCTTTATTT
GTAACCATTATAAGCTGCAATAAACAAGTTAACAACAACAATTGCATTCATTTTATGTTTCAGGTTCAGG
GGGAGATGTGGGAGGTTTTTTAAACAAGGTACCGTTAAACGCCAGCAACGCGGGCAAGTCCTTTTTACGG
TTCCTGGCCGGGTAATACGACTCACTATAGGCTTGGGCCGCAGGAACCCCTAGTGATGGAGTTGGCCACT
CCCTCTCTGCGCGCTCGCTCGCTCACTGAGGCCGGGCGACCAAAGGTCGCCCGACGCCCGGGCTTTGCCC
GGGCGGCCTCAGTGAGCGAGCGAGCGCGCAGCTGCCTGCAGGGGCGCCTGATGCGGTATTTTCTCCTTAC
GCATCTGTGCGGTATTTCACACCGCATA
[95 nt withheld, positions 2689-2783]
T
[46 nt withheld, positions 2785-2830]
C
[141 nt withheld, positions 2832-2972]
CCTTTGACGTTGGAGTCCACGTTCTTT
[37 nt withheld, positions 3000-3036]
ACTCTATCTCGGGCTATTCTTTTGATTTATAAGGGATTTTGCCGATTTCGGTCTATTGGTTAAAAAATGA
GCTGATTTAACAAAAATTTAACGCGAATTTTAACAAAATATTAACGTTTACAATTTTATGGTGCACTCTC
AGTACAATCTGCTCTGATGCCGCATAGTTAAGCCAGCCCCGACACCCGCCAACACCCGCTGACGCGCCCT
GACGGGCTTGTCTGCTCCCGGCATCCGCTTACAGACAAGCTGTGACCGTCTCCGGGAGCTGCATGTGTCA
GAGGTTTTCACCGTCATCACCGAAACGCGCGAGACGAAAGGGCCTCGTGATACGCCTATTTTTATAGGTT
AATGTCATGATAATAATGGTTTCTTAGACGTCAGGTGGCACTTTTCGGGGAAATGTGCGCGGAACCCCTA
TTTGTTTATTTTTCTAAATACATTCAAATATGTATCCGCTCATGAGACAATAACCCTGATAAATGCTTCA
ATAATATTGAAAAAGGAAGAGTATGAGTATTCAACATTTCCGTGTCGCCCTTATTCCCTTTTTTGCGGCA
TTTTGCCTTCCTGTTTTTGCTCACCCAGAAACGCTGGTGAAAGTAAAAGATGCTGAAGATCAGTTGGGTG
CACGAGTGGGTTACATCGAACTGGATCTCAACAGCGGTAAGATCCTTGAGAGTTTTCGCCCCGAAGAACG
TTTTCCAATGATGAGCACTTTTAAAGTTCTGCTATGTGGCGCGGTATTATCCCGTATTGACGCCGGGCAA
GAGCAACTCGGTCGCCGCATACACTATTCTCAGAATGACTTGGTTGAGTACTCACCAGTCACAGAAAAGC
ATCTTACGGATGGCATGACAGTAAGAGAATTATGCAGTGCTGCCATAACCATGAGTGATAACACTGCGGC
CAACTTACTTCTGACAACGATCGGAGGACCGAAGGAGCTAACCGCTTTTTTGCACAACATGGGGGATCAT
GTAACTCGCCTTGATCGTTGGGAACCGGAGCTGAATGAAGCCATACCAAACGACGAGCGTGACACCACGA
TGCCTGTAGCAATGGCAACAACGTTGCGCAAACTATTAACTGGCGAACTACTTACTCTAGCTTCCCGGCA
ACAATTAATAGACTGGATGGAGGCGGATAAAGTTGCAGGACCACTTCTGCGCTCGGCCCTTCCGGCTGGC
TGGTTTATTGCTGATAAATCTGGAGCCGGTGAGCGTGGAAGCCGCGGTATCATTGCAGCACTGGGGCCAG
ATGGTAAGCCCTCCCGTATCGTAGTTATCTACACGACGGGGAGTCAGGCAACTATGGATGAACGAAATAG
ACAGATCGCTGAGATAGGTGCCTCACTGATTAAGCATTGGTAACTGTCAGACCAAGTTTACTCATATATA
CTTTAGATTGATTTAAAACTTCATTTTTAATTTAAAAGGATCTAGGTGAAGATCCTTTTTGATAATCTCA
TGACCAAAATCCCTTAACGTGAGTTTTCGTTCCACTGAGCGTCAGACCCCGTAGAAAAGATCAAAGGATC
TTC
